>Addgene plasmid #142331 | TFORF2579 | addgene full sequence | sequence record 314687 | Addgene NGS Result
TGTAGTCTTATGCAATACTCTTGTAGTCTTGCAACATGGTAACGATGAGTTAGCAACATGCCTTACAAGG
AGAGAAAAAGCACCGTGCATGCCGATTGGTGGAAGTAAGGTGGTACGATCGTGCCTTATTAGGAAGGCAA
CAGACGGGTCTGACATGGATTGGACGAACCACTGAATTGCCGCATTGCAGAGATATTGTATTTAAGTGCC
TAGCTCGATACATAAACGGGTCTCTCTGGTTAGACCAGATCTGAGCCTGGGAGCTCTCTGGCTAACTAGG
GAACCCACTGCTTAAGCCTCAATAAAGCTTGCCTTGAGTGCTTCAAGTAGTGTGTGCCCGTCTGTTGTGT
GACTCTGGTAACTAGAGATCCCTCAGACCCTTTTAGTCAGTGTGGAAAATCTCTAGCAGTGGCGCCCGAA
CAGGGACTTGAAAGCGAAAGGGAAACCAGAGGAGCTCTCTCGACGCAGGACTCGGCTTGCTGAAGCGCGC
ACGGCAAGAGGCGAGGGGCGGCGACTGGTGAGTACGCCAAAAATTTTGACTAGCGGAGGCTAGAAGGAGA
GAGATGGGTGCGAGAGCGTCAGTATTAAGCGGGGGAGAATTAGATCGCGATGGGAAAAAATTCGGTTAAG
GCCAGGGGGAAAGAAAAAATATAAATTAAAACATATAGTATGGGCAAGCAGGGAGCTAGAACGATTCGCA
GTTAATCCTGGCCTGTTAGAAACATCAGAAGGCTGTAGACAAATACTGGGACAGCTACAACCATCCCTTC
AGACAGGATCAGAAGAACTTAGATCATTATATAATACAGTAGCAACCCTCTATTGTGTGCATCAAAGGAT
AGAGATAAAAGACACCAAGGAAGCTTTAGACAAGATAGAGGAAGAGCAAAACAAAAGTAAGACCACCGCA
CAGCAAGCGGCCGCTGATCTTCAGACCTGGAGGAGGAGATATGAGGGACAATTGGAGAAGTGAATTATAT
AAATATAAAGTAGTAAAAATTGAACCATTAGGAGTAGCACCCACCAAGGCAAAGAGAAGAGTGGTGCAGA
GAGAAAAAAGAGCAGTGGGAATAGGAGCTTTGTTCCTTGGGTTCTTGGGAGCAGCAGGAAGCACTATGGG
CGCAGCGTCAATGACGCTGACGGTACAGGCCAGACAATTATTGTCTGGTATAGTGCAGCAGCAGAACAAT
TTGCTGAGGGCTATTGAGGCGCAACAGCATCTGTTGCAACTCACAGTCTGGGGCATCAAGCAGCTCCAGG
CAAGAATCCTGGCTGTGGAAAGATACCTAAAGGATCAACAGCTCCTGGGGATTTGGGGTTGCTCTGGAAA
ACTCATTTGCACCACTGCTGTGCCTTGGAATGCTAGTTGGAGTAATAAATCTCTGGAACAGATTTGGAAT
CACACGACCTGGATGGAGTGGGACAGAGAAATTAACAATTACACAAGCTTAATACACTCCTTAATTGAAG
AATCGCAAAACCAGCAAGAAAAGAATGAACAAGAATTATTGGAATTAGATAAATGGGCAAGTTTGTGGAA
TTGGTTTAACATAACAAATTGGCTGTGGTATATAAAATTATTCATAATGATAGTAGGAGGCTTGGTAGGT
TTAAGAATAGTTTTTGCTGTACTTTCTATAGTGAATAGAGTTAGGCAGGGATATTCACCATTATCGTTTC
AGACCCACCTCCCAACCCCGAGGGGACCCATGCATTGCATCTCAATTAGTCAGCAACCAGGTGTGGAAAG
TCCCCAGGCTCCCCAGCAGGCAGAAGTATGCAAAGCATGCGTCTCAATTAGTCAGCAACCATAGTCCCGC
CCCTAACTCCGCCCATCCCGCCCCTAACTCCGCCCAGTTCCGCCCATTCTCCGCCCCATGGCTGACTAAT
TTTTTTTATTTATGCAGAGGCCGAGGCCGCCTCGGCCTCTGAGCTATTCCAGAAGTAGTGAGGAGGCTTT
TTTGGAGGCCTAGGCTTTTGCAAAAAGCTTTCTAGAGGTACCACCGGAGCTTACCATGACCGAGTACAAG
CCCACGGTGCGCCTCGCCACCCGCGACGACGTCCCCAGGGCCGTACGCACCCTCGCCGCCGCGTTCGCCG
ACTACCCCGCCACGCGCCACACCGTCGATCCGGACCGCCACATCGAGCGGGTCACCGAGCTGCAAGAACT
CTTCCTCACGCGCGTCGGGCTCGACATCGGCAAGGTGTGGGTCGCGGACGACGGCGCCGCCGTGGCGGTC
TGGACCACGCCGGAGAGCGTCGAAGCGGGGGCGGTGTTCGCCGAGATCGGCCCGCGCATGGCCGAGTTGA
GCGGTTCCCGGCTGGCCGCGCAGCAACAGATGGAAGGCCTCCTGGCGCCGCACCGGCCCAAGGAGCCCGC
GTGGTTCCTGGCCACCGTCGGCGTCTCGCCCGACCACCAGGGCAAGGGTCTGGGCAGCGCCGTCGTGCTC
CCCGGAGTGGAGGCGGCCGAGCGCGCCGGGGTGCCCGCCTTCCTGGAGACCTCCGCGCCCCGCAACCTCC
CCTTCTACGAGCGGCTCGGCTTCACCGTCACCGCCGACGTCGAGGTGCCCGAAGGACCGCGCACCTGGTG
CATGACCCGCAAGCCCGGTGCCAGTTAACGAATTCTAGATCTTGAGACAAATGGCAGTATTCATCCACAA
TTTTAAAAGAAAAGGGGGGATTGGGGGGTACAGTGCAGGGGAAAGAATAGTAGACATAATAGCAACAGAC
ATACAAACTAAAGAATTACAAAAACAAATTACAAAAATTCAAAATTTTCGGGTTTATTACAGGGACAGCA
GAGATCCACTTTGGCGCCGGCTCGAGGCCTGCAGGTGCAAAGATGGATAAAGTTTTAAACAGAGAGGAAT
CTTTGCAGCTAATGGACCTTCTAGGTCTTGAAAGGAGTGGGAATTGGCTCCGGTGCCCGTCAGTGGGCAG
AGCGCACATCGCCCACAGTCCCCGAGAAGTTGGGGGGAGGGGTCGGCAATTGAACCGGTGCCTAGAGAAG
GTGGCGCGGGGTAAACTGGGAAAGTGATGTCGTGTACTGGCTCCGCCTTTTTCCCGAGGGTGGGGGAGAA
CCGTATATAAGTGCAGTAGTCGCCGTGAACGTTCTTTTTCGCAACGGGTTTGCCGCCAGAACACAGGTAA
GTGCCGTGTGTGGTTCCCGCGGGCCTGGCCTCTTTACGGGTTATGGCCCTTGCGTGCCTTGAATTACTTC
CACCTGGCTGCAGTACGTGATTCTTGATCCCGAGCTTCGGGTTGGAAGTGGGTGGGAGAGTTCGAGGCCT
TGCGCTTAAGGAGCCCCTTCGCCTCGTGCTTGAGTTGAGGCCTGGCCTGGGCGCTGGGGCCGCCGCGTGC
GAATCTGGTGGCACCTTCGCGCCTGTCTCGCTGCTTTCGATAAGTCTCTAGCCATTTAAAATTTTTGATG
ACCTGCTGCGACGCTTTTTTTCTGGCAAGATAGTCTTGTAAATGCGGGCCAAGATCTGCACACTGGTATT
TCGGTTTTTGGGGCCGCGGGCGGCGACGGGGCCCGTGCGTCCCAGCGCACATGTTCGGCGAGGCGGGGCC
TGCGAGCGCGGCCACCGAGAATCGGACGGGGGTAGTCTCAAGCTGGCCGGCCTGCTCTGGTGCCTGGCCT
CGCGCCGCCGTGTATCGCCCCGCCCTGGGCGGCAAGGCTGGCCCGGTCGGCACCAGTTGCGTGAGCGGAA
AGATGGCCGCTTCCCGGCCCTGCTGCAGGGAGCTCAAAATGGAGGACGCGGCGCTCGGGAGAGCGGGCGG
GTGAGTCACCCACACAAAGGAAAAGGGCCTTTCCGTCCTCAGCCGTCGCTTCATGTGACTCCACGGAGTA
CCGGGCGCCGTCCAGGCACCTCGATTAGTTCTCGAGCTTTTGGAGTACGTCGTCTTTAGGTTGGGGGGAG
GGGTTTTATGCGATGGAGTTTCCCCACACTGAGTGGGTGGAGACTGAAGTTAGGCCAGCTTGGCACTTGA
TGTAATTCTCCTTGGAATTTGCCCTTTTTGAGTTTGGATCTTGGTTCATTCTCAAGCCTCAGACAGTGGT
TCAAAGTTTTTTTCTTCCATTTCAGGTGTCGTGAGGCTAGCACCGCCACCATGTGTACTTTGTGTACAAC
AATGCGCGGTTCCTACAGGAGGTGTCCATGGATCTCCCTCTCTGTCTGTCTCTCTCTCTGTCTCTGTCAC
TGTCTTCTCACGCCACTTTCTCCATCTCTTTTCCCTCCCAGCCAGACCCTGCCGTCTCTCCCTCTGGGTC
CTCCTGCCCACATGTCAGGAATCTCTGCCTGGACGGGGTCCTCACTCCCCACCGAGGCAGCTCCAGGGGA
CCTGGAGGGCTTCAAGCTTGGGGGCTCAGACACCTGGGGACCACAGTATGATGAGCTGCCGCACTACCCA
GGCATCGTGGATGGCCCCGCAGCCCTGGCTAGCTTCCCAGAGACAGTGCCCGCAGTACCAGGGCCCTATG
GCCCGCACCGGCCTCCCCAGCCCCTGCCCCCAGGCTTGGACAGCGACGGCCTGAAGAGGGAGAAGGATGA
GATCTATGGACACCCGCTCTTCCCCCTCTTGGCCCTGGTCTTTGAGAAATGTGAACTGGCTACATGCTCT
CCCCGTGACGGGGCCGGAGCTGGGCTGGGGACACCCCCTGGAGGTGACGTCTGCTCCTCTGATTCCTTCA
ACGAGGACATCGCTGCCTTTGCCAAGCAGGTTCGCTCTGAGAGGCCCCTCTTCTCCTCCAACCCAGAACT
GGACAATCTGATGATCCAGGCCATCCAGGTGCTGCGGTTCCACCTGCTGGAGCTGGAGAAGGTCCACGAC
CTGTGCGACAACTTCTGTCACCGCTACATCACCTGCCTCAAGGGAAAGATGCCCATCGACCTGGTCATCG
AGGATCGGGACGGCGGCTGCAGGGAGGACTTCGAGGACTACCCAGCCTCCTGCCCCAGCCTCCCAGACCA
GAATAATATGTGGATTCGAGACCATGAGGATAGTGGGTCTGTACATTTGGGGACCCCAGGTCCATCCAGT
GGGGGCCTGGCCTCCCAGAGTGGGGACAACTCCAGTGACCAAGGAGACGGGCTGGACACCAGCGTGGCCT
CTCCCAGTTCTGGTGGAGAAGATGAGGACTTGGACCAGGAGCGACGGCGAAACAAGAAGAGGGGGATCTT
CCCCAAGGTGGCCACCAACATCATGCGAGCCTGGTTGTTCCAGCACCTCTCGCACCCGTACCCCTCGGAG
GAGCAGAAGAAACAGCTGGCGCAGGACACGGGGCTCACCATCCTGCAAGTCAACAACTGGTTCATTAACG
CCCGGAGACGCATCGTGCAACCTATGATCGATCAATCCAACCGCACAGGGCAGGGTGCAGCCTTCAGCCC
AGAGGGCCAGCCCATCGGGGGCTATACCGAGACGCAGCCACACGTGGCCGTCCGGCCTCCGGGATCAGTG
GGGATGAGTTTGAACTTGGAAGGAGAATGGCATTATCTATAGTAATGAACTAGTCCGTAACTTGAAAGTA
TTTCGATTTCTTGGCTTTATATATCTTGTGGAAAGGACGAGGTTCTCGTCTCTTTATAGTAAACACGCGT
TAAGTCGACAATCAACCTCTGGATTACAAAATTTGTGAAAGATTGACTGGTATTCTTAACTATGTTGCTC
CTTTTACGCTATGTGGATACGCTGCTTTAATGCCTTTGTATCATGCTATTGCTTCCCGTATGGCTTTCAT
TTTCTCCTCCTTGTATAAATCCTGGTTGCTGTCTCTTTATGAGGAGTTGTGGCCCGTTGTCAGGCAACGT
GGCGTGGTGTGCACTGTGTTTGCTGACGCAACCCCCACTGGTTGGGGCATTGCCACCACCTGTCAGCTCC
TTTCCGGGACTTTCGCTTTCCCCCTCCCTATTGCCACGGCGGAACTCATCGCCGCCTGCCTTGCCCGCTG
CTGGACAGGGGCTCGGCTGTTGGGCACTGACAATTCCGTGGTGTTGTCGGGGAAATCATCGTCCTTTCCT
TGGCTGCTCGCCTGTGTTGCCACCTGGATTCTGCGCGGGACGTCCTTCTGCTACGTCCCTTCGGCCCTCA
ATCCAGCGGACCTTCCTTCCCGCGGCCTGCTGCCGGCTCTGCGGCCTCTTCCGCGTCTTCGCCTTCGCCC
TCAGACGAGTCGGATCTCCCTTTGGGCCGCCTCCCCGCGTCGACTTTAAGACCAATGACTTACAAGGCAG
CTGTAGATCTTAGCCACTTTTTAAAAGAAAAGGGGGGACTGGAAGGGCTAATTCACTCCCAACGAAGACA
AGATCTGCTTTTTGCTTGTACTGGGTCTCTCTGGTTAGACCAGATCTGAGCCTGGGAGCTCTCTGGCTAA
CTAGGGAACCCACTGCTTAAGCCTCAATAAAGCTTGCCTTGAGTGCTTCAAGTAGTGTGTGCCCGTCTGT
TGTGTGACTCTGGTAACTAGAGATCCCTCAGACCCTTTTAGTCAGTGTGGAAAATCTCTAGCAGTACGTA
TAGTAGTTCATGTCATCTTATTATTCAGTATTTATAACTTGCAAAGAAATGAATATCAGAGAGTGAGAGG
AACTTGTTTATTGCAGCTTATAATGGTTACAAATAAAGCAATAGCATCACAAATTTCACAAATAAAGCAT
TTTTTTCACTGCATTCTAGTTGTGGTTTGTCCAAACTCATCAATGTATCTTATCATGTCTGGCTCTAGCT
ATCCCGCCCCTAACTCCGCCCATCCCGCCCCTAACTCCGCCCAGTTCCGCCCATTCTCCGCCCCATGGCT
GACTAATTTTTTTTATTTATGCAGAGGCCGAGGCCGCCTCGGCCTCTGAGCTATTCCAGAAGTAGTGAGG
AGGCTTTTTTGGAGGCCTAGGGACGTACCCAATTCGCCCTATAGTGAGTCGTATTACGCGCGCTCACTGG
CCGTCGTTTTACAACGTCGTGACTGGGAAAACCCTGGCGTTACCCAACTTAATCGCCTTGCAGCACATCC
CCCTTTCGCCAGCTGGCGTAATAGCGAAGAGGCCCGCACCGATCGCCCTTCCCAACAGTTGCGCAGCCTG
AATGGCGAATGGG
[124 nt withheld, positions 7084-7207]
C
[91 nt withheld, positions 7209-7299]
A
[49 nt withheld, positions 7301-7349]
CCTTTGACGTTGGAGTCCACGTTCTTT
[37 nt withheld, positions 7377-7413]
ACCCTATCTCGGTCTATTCTTTTGATTTATAAGGGATTTTGCCGATTTCGGCCTATTGGTTAAAAAATGA
GCTGATTTAACAAAAATTTAACGCGAATTTTAACAAAATATTAACGCTTACAATTTAGGTGGCACTTTTC
GGGGAAATGTGCGCGGAACCCCTATTTGTTTATTTTTCTAAATACATTCAAATATGTATCCGCTCATGAG
ACAATAACCCTGATAAATGCTTCAATAATATTGAAAAAGGAAGAGTATGAGTATTCAACATTTCCGTGTC
GCCCTTATTCCCTTTTTTGCGGCATTTTGCCTTCCTGTTTTTGCTCACCCAGAAACGCTGGTGAAAGTAA
AAGATGCTGAAGATCAGTTGGGTGCACGAGTGGGTTACATCGAACTGGATCTCAACAGCGGTAAGATCCT
TGAGAGTTTTCGCCCCGAAGAACGTTTTCCAATGATGAGCACTTTTAAAGTTCTGCTATGTGGCGCGGTA
TTATCCCGTATTGACGCCGGGCAAGAGCAACTCGGTCGCCGCATACACTATTCTCAGAATGACTTGGTTG
AGTACTCACCAGTCACAGAAAAGCATCTTACGGATGGCATGACAGTAAGAGAATTATGCAGTGCTGCCAT
AACCATGAGTGATAACACTGCGGCCAACTTACTTCTGACAACGATCGGAGGACCGAAGGAGCTAACCGCT
TTTTTGCACAACATGGGGGATCATGTAACTCGCCTTGATCGTTGGGAACCGGAGCTGAATGAAGCCATAC
CAAACGACGAGCGTGACACCACGATGCCTGTAGCAATGGCAACAACGTTGCGCAAACTATTAACTGGCGA
ACTACTTACTCTAGCTTCCCGGCAACAATTAATAGACTGGATGGAGGCGGATAAAGTTGCAGGACCACTT
CTGCGCTCGGCCCTTCCGGCTGGCTGGTTTATTGCTGATAAATCTGGAGCCGGTGAGCGTGGGTCTCGCG
GTATCATTGCAGCACTGGGGCCAGATGGTAAGCCCTCCCGTATCGTAGTTATCTACACGACGGGGAGTCA
GGCAACTATGGATGAACGAAATAGACAGATCGCTGAGATAGGTGCCTCACTGATTAAGCATTGGTAACTG
TCAGACCAAGTTTACTCATATATACTTTAGATTGATTTAAAACTTCATTTTTAATTTAAAAGGATCTAGG
TGAAGATCCTTTTTGATAATCTCATGACCAAAATCCCTTAACGTGAGTTTTCGTTCCACTGAGCGTCAGA
CCCCGTAGAAAAGATCAAAGGATCTTCTTGAGATCCTTTTTTTCTGCGCGTAATCTGCTGCTTGCAAACA
AAAAAACCACCGCTACCAGCGGTGGTTTGTTTGCCGGATCAAGAGCTACCAACTCTTTTTCCGAAGGTAA
CTGGCTTCAGCAGAGCGCAGATACCAAATACTGTTCTTCTAGTGTAGCCGTAGTTAGGCCACCACTTCAA
GAACTCTGTAGCACCGCCTACATACCTCGCTCTGCTAATCCTGTTACCAGTGGCTGCTGCCAGTGGCGAT
AAGTCGTGTCTTACCGGGTTGGACTCAAGACGATAGTTACCGGATAAGGCGCAGCGGTCGGGCTGAACGG
GGGGTTCGTGCACACAGCCCAGCTTGGAGCGAACGACCTACACCGAACTGAGATACCTACAGCGTGAGCT
ATGAGAAAGCGCCACGCTTCCCGAAGGGAGAAAGGCGGACAGGTATCCGGTAAGCGGCAGGGTCGGAACA
GGAGAGCGCACGAGGGAGCTTCCAGGGGGAAACGCCTGGTATCTTTATAGTCCTGTCGGGTTTCGCCACC
TCTGACTTGAGCGTCGATTTTTGTGATGCTCGTCAGGGGGGCGGAGCCTATGGAAAAACGCCAGCAACGC
GGCCTTTTTACGGTTCCTGGCCTTTTGCTGGCCTTTTGCTCACATGTTCTTTCCTGCGTTATCCCCTGAT
TCTGTGGATAACCGTATTACCGCCTTTGAGTGAGCTGATACCGCTCGCCGCAGCCGAACGACCGAGCGCA
GCGAGTCAGTGAGCGAGGAAGCGGAAGAGCGCCCAATACGCAAACCGCCTCTCCCCGCGCGTTGGCCGAT
TCATTAATGCAGCTGGCACGACAGGTTTCCCGACTGGAAAGCGGGCAGTGAGCGCAACGCAATTAATGTG
AGTTAGCTCACTCATTAGGCACCCCAGGCTTTACACTTTATGCTTCCGGCTCGTATGTTGTGTGGAATTG
TGAGCGGATAACAATTTCACACAGGAAACAGCTATGACCATGATTACGCCAAGCGCGCAATTAACCCTCA
CTAAAGGGAACAAAAGCTGGAGCTGCAAGCTTAA
Features (pLannotate 1.2.2; 31 found; start..end, strand, type, name):
      1..227     +  promoter       RSV promoter: Rous sarcoma virus enhancer/promoter
    228..408     +  LTR            5' LTR (truncated): truncated 5' long terminal repeat (LTR) from HIV-1
    455..580     +  misc_feature   HIV-1 Ψ: packaging signal of human immunodeficiency virus type 1
    564..927     +  CDS            HIV-1 gag (fragment): gag protein from human immunodeficiency virus 1; gag
   1073..1306    +  misc_feature   RRE: The Rev response element (RRE) of HIV-1 allows for Rev-dependent mRNA export from the nucleus to the cytoplasm.
   1683..1709    +  CDS            Rev (fragment): human immunodeficiency virus 1 (HIV-1) Rev protein; rev; enhances nuclear export of unspliced and incompletely spliced viral mRNAs
   1716..1739    +  promoter       SV40 promoter (fragment): SV40 early promoter
   1740..1811    +  promoter       SV40 promoter (fragment): SV40 enhancer and early promoter
   1835..1970    +  rep_origin     SV40 ori: SV40 origin of replication
   2016..2612    +  CDS            PuroR (fragment): puromycin N-acetyltransferase; pac from Streptomyces; confers resistance to puromycin
   2661..2778    +  misc_feature   cPPT/CTS: central polypurine tract and central termination sequence of HIV-1
   2843..2909    +  CDS            small t antigen (fragment): SV40 (simian virus 40) small t antigen
   2916..4094    +  promoter       EF-1α promoter: strong constitutive promoter for human elongation factor EF-1α
   4384..5499    +  CDS            MEIS3: MEIS3_HUMAN - Also known as MRG2. Experimental evidence at protein level: Swiss-Prot protein existence level 1. Transcriptional regulator which directly modulates PDPK1 expression, thus promoting survival of pancreatic beta-cells. Also regulates expression of NDFIP1, BNIP3, and CCNG1. From Homo sapiens (Human).
   5515..5568    +  promoter       U6 promoter (fragment): RNA polymerase III promoter for human U6 snRNA
   5610..6198    +  misc_feature   WPRE: woodchuck hepatitis virus posttranscriptional regulatory element
   6249..6268    +  misc_feature   cPPT/CTS (fragment): central polypurine tract and central termination sequence of HIV-1
   6270..6503    +  LTR            3' LTR (ΔU3): self-inactivating 3' long terminal repeat (LTR) from HIV-1
   6581..6702    +  polyA_signal   SV40 poly(A) signal: SV40 polyadenylation signal
   6742..6877    +  rep_origin     SV40 ori: SV40 origin of replication
   6898..6916    -  promoter       T7 promoter: promoter for bacteriophage T7 RNA polymerase
   6924..7079    +  CDS            lacZα (fragment): LacZα fragment of β-galactosidase; lacZ fragment
   7084..7512    +  rep_origin     f1 ori (sequence partly withheld): f1 bacteriophage origin of replication; arrow indicates direction of (+) strand synthesis
   7565..7669    +  promoter       AmpR promoter: bla
   7670..8530    +  CDS            AmpR: β-lactamase; bla; confers resistance to ampicillin, carbenicillin, and related antibiotics
   8701..9289    +  rep_origin     ori: high-copy-number ColE1/pMB1/pBR322/pUC origin of replication
   9472..9564    +  CDS            lacI (fragment): lac repressor; lacI; The lac repressor binds to the lac operator to inhibit transcription in E. coli. This inhibition can be relieved by adding lactose or isopropyl-β-D-thiogalactopyranoside (IPTG).
   9577..9598    +  protein_bind   CAP binding site: CAP binding activates transcription in the presence of cAMP. E. coli catabolite activator protein
   9613..9643    +  promoter       lac promoter: promoter for the E. coli lac operon
   9651..9667    +  protein_bind   lac operator: The lac repressor binds to the lac operator to inhibit transcription in E. coli. This inhibition can be relieved by adding lactose or isopropyl-β-D-thiogalactopyranoside (IPTG). lac repressor encoded by lacI
   9712..9730    +  promoter       T3 promoter: promoter for bacteriophage T3 RNA polymerase
