[The description below was written by a language model from this plasmid's Addgene catalogue record and pLannotate feature annotations shown in this document.]
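Description:
TFORF2579 is a lentiviral mammalian expression plasmid built on the pLX_TRC317 backbone and carrying the human transcription factor MEIS3 (also known as MRG2) as a synthesized open reading frame. It belongs to a barcoded transcription factor ORF collection in which each clone carries a unique 24-bp barcode, so that the factor delivered to a cell can be identified in pooled overexpression screens. The barcode itself is not annotated in the feature table. In bacteria the plasmid is maintained through a high-copy ColE1/pUC-type origin and ampicillin resistance (AmpR). An f1 origin and remnants of a lac/T7/T3 cloning region are also present in the backbone. The depositor warns that recombination can occur, which is a common issue with LTR-containing plasmids.

The viral cassette has a third-generation layout. An RSV promoter fused to a truncated HIV-1 5' LTR drives genomic RNA production. This is followed by the Ψ packaging signal with a gag fragment, the RRE for Rev-dependent nuclear export, and a cPPT/CTS element. A self-inactivating ΔU3 3' LTR followed by an SV40 polyadenylation signal closes the cassette. Within the transferred region, an SV40 early promoter drives puromycin N-acetyltransferase for selection of transduced cells. Downstream, the strong constitutive EF-1α promoter drives MEIS3. A WPRE after the ORF enhances transcript stability and expression. The annotated MEIS3 coding match spans about 1.1 kb, shorter than the 1,493-bp insert listed in the catalogue; the record does not explain the remainder. The full sequence of 9,757 nt agrees with the stated backbone plus insert sizes. A short U6 promoter fragment lies between the ORF and the WPRE, and its role is not stated. The construct is used to package lentivirus for stable MEIS3 overexpression, for example in directed differentiation screens.
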