Addgene plasmid #142331: TFORF2579
Purpose: Lentiviral vector for overexpressing transcription factor ORFs with unique 24-bp barcodes. Barcodes facilitate identification of transcription factors in pooled screens.
Depositing lab: Feng Zhang. Depositing organization: Broad Institute. Publication: A transcription factor atlas of directed differentiation. Joung J, Ma S, Tay T, Geiger-Schuller KR, Kirchgatterer PC, Verdine VK, Guo B, Arias-Garcia MA, Allen WE, Singh A, Kuksenko O, Abudayyeh OO, Gootenberg JS, Fu Z, Macrae RK, Buenrostro JD, Regev A, Zhang F. Cell. 2023 Jan 5;186(1):209-229.e26. doi: 10.1016/j.cell.2022.11.026. PubMed 36608654.
Backbone
  Vector backbone: pLX_TRC317
  Backbone manufacturer: Broad Institute Genetic Perturbation Platform
  Backbone size w/o insert (bp): 8264
  Vector type: Mammalian Expression, Lentiviral
  Selectable markers: Puromycin
Growth in bacteria
  Bacterial resistance: Ampicillin, 100 μg/mL
  Growth temperature: 37°C
  Growth strain: NEB Stable
  Copy number: High Copy
Gene/Insert
  Gene/Insert name: MEIS3
  Species: H. sapiens (human)
  Insert size (bp): 1493
  Entrez Gene: MEIS3 (a.k.a. MRG2, DKFZp547H236)
  Promoter: EF1a
  Cloning method: Unknown
  Sequencing primers: 5′ GGGTGGAGACTGAAGTTAGGCCAG; 3′ CACATAGCGTAAAAGGAGCAACATAG
Terms and licenses: Academic/Nonprofit Terms; Industry Terms: Not Available to Industry
Depositor comments: XM_017027011,ENST00000561096 . The transcription factor ORF portion of this plasmid was synthesized by Genewiz. Please test multiple small colonies in case of plasmid recombination. To make this collection available in a timely manner, a portion of this collection was not fully sequenced by Addgene. If an Addgene verified full plasmid sequence is not available, please contact us prior to placing an order to request the full sequence.
How to cite: TFORF2579 was a gift from Feng Zhang (Addgene plasmid # 142331 ; http://n2t.net/addgene:142331 ; RRID:Addgene_142331)
