>Addgene plasmid #142331 | TFORF2579 | depositor partial sequence | sequence record 279131 | Insert
ACCGCCACCATGTGTACTTTGTGTACAACAATGCGCGGTTCCTACAGGAGGTGTCCATGGATCTCCCTCT
CTGTCTGTCTCTCTCTCTGTCTCTGTCACTGTCTTCTCACGCCACTTTCTCCATCTCTTTTCCCTCCCAG
CCAGACCCTGCCGTCTCTCCCTCTGGGTCCTCCTGCCCACATGTCAGGAATCTCTGCCTGGACGGGGTCC
TCACTCCCCACCGAGGCAGCTCCAGGGGACCTGGAGGGCTTCAAGCTTGGGGGCTCAGACACCTGGGGAC
CACAGTATGATGAGCTGCCGCACTACCCAGGCATCGTGGATGGCCCCGCAGCCCTGGCTAGCTTCCCAGA
GACAGTGCCCGCAGTACCAGGGCCCTATGGCCCGCACCGGCCTCCCCAGCCCCTGCCCCCAGGCTTGGAC
AGCGACGGCCTGAAGAGGGAGAAGGATGAGATCTATGGACACCCGCTCTTCCCCCTCTTGGCCCTGGTCT
TTGAGAAATGTGAACTGGCTACATGCTCTCCCCGTGACGGGGCCGGAGCTGGGCTGGGGACACCCCCTGG
AGGTGACGTCTGCTCCTCTGATTCCTTCAACGAGGACATCGCTGCCTTTGCCAAGCAGGTTCGCTCTGAG
AGGCCCCTCTTCTCCTCCAACCCAGAACTGGACAATCTGATGATCCAGGCCATCCAGGTGCTGCGGTTCC
ACCTGCTGGAGCTGGAGAAGGTCCACGACCTGTGCGACAACTTCTGTCACCGCTACATCACCTGCCTCAA
GGGAAAGATGCCCATCGACCTGGTCATCGAGGATCGGGACGGCGGCTGCAGGGAGGACTTCGAGGACTAC
CCAGCCTCCTGCCCCAGCCTCCCAGACCAGAATAATATGTGGATTCGAGACCATGAGGATAGTGGGTCTG
TACATTTGGGGACCCCAGGTCCATCCAGTGGGGGCCTGGCCTCCCAGAGTGGGGACAACTCCAGTGACCA
AGGAGACGGGCTGGACACCAGCGTGGCCTCTCCCAGTTCTGGTGGAGAAGATGAGGACTTGGACCAGGAG
CGACGGCGAAACAAGAAGAGGGGGATCTTCCCCAAGGTGGCCACCAACATCATGCGAGCCTGGTTGTTCC
AGCACCTCTCGCACCCGTACCCCTCGGAGGAGCAGAAGAAACAGCTGGCGCAGGACACGGGGCTCACCAT
CCTGCAAGTCAACAACTGGTTCATTAACGCCCGGAGACGCATCGTGCAACCTATGATCGATCAATCCAAC
CGCACAGGGCAGGGTGCAGCCTTCAGCCCAGAGGGCCAGCCCATCGGGGGCTATACCGAGACGCAGCCAC
ACGTGGCCGTCCGGCCTCCGGGATCAGTGGGGATGAGTTTGAACTTGGAAGGAGAATGGCATTATCTATA
GTAATGAACTAGTCCGTAACTTGAAAGTATTTCGATTTCTTGGCTTTATATATCTTGTGGAAAGGACGAG
GTTCTCGTCTCTTTATAGTAAAC
