>Addgene plasmid #142331 | TFORF2579 | depositor partial sequence | sequence record 279132 | Barcode
GGTTCTCGTCTCTTTATAGTAAAC
